Addgene plasmid #57485: mEos3.2-Vimentin-7
Purpose: Localization: Intermediate Filaments, Excitation: 507 / 572, Emission: 516 / 580
Depositing lab: Michael Davidson. Depositing organization: Florida State University, Tallahassee.
Backbone
  Vector backbone: mEos3.2
  Backbone size w/o insert (bp): 4750
  Vector type: Mammalian Expression
  Selectable markers: Neomycin (select with G418)
Growth in bacteria
  Bacterial resistance: Kanamycin, 50 μg/mL
  Growth temperature: 37°C
  Growth strain: DH5alpha
  Copy number: High Copy
Gene/Insert
  Gene/Insert name: Vimentin (alt name: NM_003380.3)
  Species: H. sapiens (human)
  Entrez Gene: VIM
  Promoter: CMV
  Tag / fusion protein: mEos3.2
  Cloning method: Unknown
  Sequencing primers: 5′ CMV-F; 3′ SV40pA-R
Terms and licenses: Academic/Nonprofit Terms; Industry Terms
Depositor comments: . Excitation = 507 / 572; Emission = 516 / 580
How to cite: mEos3.2-Vimentin-7 was a gift from Michael Davidson (Addgene plasmid # 57485 ; http://n2t.net/addgene:57485 ; RRID:Addgene_57485)
