[The description below was written by a language model from this plasmid's Addgene catalogue record.]
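Description:
mEos3.2-Vimentin-7 is a mammalian expression plasmid that produces human vimentin (VIM) fused to the photoconvertible fluorescent protein mEos3.2. It is built on an mEos3.2 backbone of about 4.75 kb (excluding the insert), and the fusion is transcribed from the CMV promoter, a strong constitutive promoter in most mammalian cell lines. The use of an SV40 polyA reverse sequencing primer suggests an SV40 polyadenylation signal downstream of the fusion. The plasmid is maintained at high copy in E. coli under kanamycin selection, and it carries a neomycin resistance marker so that transfected mammalian cells can be selected with G418. The record does not state the origin of replication, the cloning method, or whether mEos3.2 sits at the N- or C-terminus of vimentin. The "7" in the name may refer to a linker length, but this is not documented, and no feature table is provided to confirm the arrangement.

Vimentin is a type III intermediate filament protein, so the fusion serves as a localization marker that incorporates into and labels the intermediate filament network in living or fixed cells. mEos3.2 is a monomeric green-to-red photoconvertible protein. The recorded spectral values are excitation and emission at 507/516 nm for the green form and 572/580 nm for the red form after conversion. This property makes the construct suited to ordinary fluorescence imaging of intermediate filaments, to photoconversion-based tracking of filament subpopulations, and to single-molecule localization approaches such as PALM, although the record itself lists only the localization target and the spectral properties.
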