>Addgene plasmid #57485 | mEos3.2-Vimentin-7 | depositor partial sequence | sequence record 88618 | insert sequence
CAGATCCGCTAGCGCTACCGGACTCAGATCTCGAGCTCAAGCTTCGAATTCCCATGTCCACCAGGTCCGT
GTCCTCGTCCTCCTACCGCAGGATGTTCGGCGGCCCGGGCACCGCGAGCCGGCCGAGCTCCAGCCGGAGC
TACGTGACTACGTCCACCCGCACCTACAGCCTGGGCAGCGCGCTGCGCCCCAGCACCAGCCGCAGCCTCT
ACGCCTCGTCCCCGGGCGGCGTGTATGCCACGCGCTCCTCTGCCGTGCGCCTGCGGAGCAGCGTGCCCGG
GGTGCGGCTCCTGCAGGACTCGGTGGACTTCTCGCTGGCCGACGCCATCAACACCGAGTTCAAGAACACC
CGCACCAACGAGAAGGTGGAGCTGCAGGAGCTGAATGACCGCTTCGCCAACTACATCGACAAGGTGCGCT
TCCTGGAGCAGCAGAATAAGATCCTGCTGGCCGAGCTCGAGCAGCTCAAGGGCCAAGGCAAGTCGCGCCT
GGGGGACCTCTACGAGGAGGAGATGCGGGAGCTGCGCCGGCAGGTGGACCAGCTAACCAACGACAAAGCC
CGCGTCGAGGTGGAGCGCGACAACCTGGCCGAGGACATCATGCGCCTCCGGGAGAAATTGCAGGAGGAGA
TGCTTCAGAGAGAGGAAGCCGAAAACACCCTGCAATCTTTCAGACAGGATGTTGACAATGCGTCTCTGGC
ACGTCTTGACCTTGAACGCAAAGTGGAATCTTTGCAAGAAGAGATTGCCTTTTTGAAGAAACTCCACGAA
GAGGAAATCCAGGAGCTGCAGGCTCAGATTCAGGAACAGCATGTCCAAATCGATGTGGATGTTTCCAAGC
CTGACCTCACGGCTGCCCTGCGTGACGTACGTCAGCAATATGAAAGTGTGGCTGCCAAGAACCTGCAGGA
GGCAGAAGAATGGTACAAATCCAAGTTTGCTGACCTCTCTGAGGCTGCCAACCGGAACAATGACGCCCTG
CGCCAGGCAAAGCAGGAGTCCACTGAGTACCGGAGACAGGTGCAGTCCCTCACCTGTGAAGTGGATGCCC
TTAAAGGAACCAATGAGTCCCTGGAACGCCAGATGCGTGAAATGGAAGAGAACTTTGCCGTTGAAGCTGC
TAACTACCAAGACACTATTGGCCGCCTGCAGGATGAGATTCAGAATATGAAGGAGGAAATGGCTCGTCAC
CTTCGTGAATACCAAGACCTGCTCAATGTTAAGATGGCCCTTGACATTGAGATTGCCACCTACAGGAAGC
TGCTGGAAGGCGAGGAGAGCAGGATTTCTCTGCCTCTTCCAAACTTTTCCTCCCTGAACCTGAGGGAAAC
TAATCTGGATTCACTCCCTCTGGTTGATACCCACTCAAAAAGGACACTTCTGATTAAGACGGTTGAAACT
AGAGATGGACAGGTTATCAACGAAACTTCTCAGCATCACGATGACCTTGAAGGGGATCCACCGGTCGCCA
CCATGAGTGCGATTAAGCCAGACATGAAGATCAAACTCCGTATGGAAGGCAACGTAAACGGGCACCACTT
TGTGATCGACGGAGATGGTACAGGCAAGCCTTTTGAGGGAAAACAGAGTATGGATCTTGAAGTCAAAGAG
GGCGGACCTCTGCCTTTTGCCTTTGATATCCTGACCACTGCATTCCATTACGGCAACAGGGTATTCGCCA
AATATCCAGACAACATACAAGACTATTTTAAGCAGTCGTTTCCTAAGGGGTATTCGTGGGAACGAAGCTT
GACTTTCGAAGACGGGGGCATTTGCAACGCCAGAAACGACATAACAATGGAAGGGGACACTTTCTATAAT
AAAGTTCGATTTTATGGTACCAACTTTCCCGCCAATGGTCCAGTTATGCAGAAGAAGACGCTGAAATGGG
AGCCCTCCACTGAGAAAATGTATGTGCGTGATGGAGTGCTGACGGGTGATATTGAGATGGCTTTGTTGCT
TGAAGGAAATGCCCATTACCGATGTGACTTCAGAACTACTTACAAAGCTAAGGAGAAGGGTGTCAAGTTA
CCAGGCGCCCACTTTGTGGACCACTGCATTGAGATTTTAAGCCATGACAAAGATTACAACAAGGTTAAGC
TGTATGAGCATGCTGTTGCTCATTCTGGATTGCCTGACAATGCCAGACGATAAGCGGCCGCGACTCTAGA
TCATAATCAGCCATACCACAT
