>Addgene plasmid #57485 | mEos3.2-Vimentin-7 | addgene partial sequence | sequence record 109628 | SV40pA-R 5'-GAAATTTGTGATGCTATTGC-3'
AACAGTTAACAACAACAATTGCATTCATTTTATGTTTCAGGTTCAGGGGGAGGTGTGGGAGGTTTTTTAA
AGCAAGTAAAACCTCTACAAATGTGGTATGGCTGATTATGATCTAGAGTCGCGGCCGCTTATCGTCTGGC
ATTGTCAGGCAATCCAGAATGAGCAACAGCATGCTCATACAGCTTAACCTTGTTGTAATCTTTGTCATGG
CTTAAAATCTCAATGCAGTGGTCCACAAAGTGGGCGCCTGGTAACTTGACACCCTTCTCCTTAGCTTTGT
AAGTAGTTCTGAAGTCACATCGGTAATGGGCATTTCCTTCAAGCAACAAAGCCATCTCAATATCACCCGT
CAGCACTCCATCACGCACATACATTTTCTCAGTGGAGGGCTCCCATTTCAGCGTCTTCTTCTGCATAACT
GGACCATTGGCGGGAAAGTTGGTACCATAAAATCGAACTTTATTATAGAAAGTGTCCCCTTCCATTGTTA
TGTCGTTTCTGGCGTTGCAAATGCCCCCGTCTTCGAAAGTCAAGCTTCGTTCCCACGAATACCCCTTAGG
AAACGACTGCTTAAAATAGTCTTGTATGTTGTCTGGATATTTGGCGAATACCCTGTTGCCGTAATGGAAT
GCAGTGGTCAGGATATCAAAGGCAAAAGGCAGAGGTCCGCCCTCTTTGACTTCAAGATCCATACTCTGTT
TTCCCTCAAAAGGCTTGCCTGTACCATCTCCGTCGATCACAAAGTGGTGCCCGTTTACGTTGCCTTCCAT
ACGGAGTTTGATCTTCATGTCTGGCTTAATCGCACTCATGGTGGCGACCGGTGGATCCCCTTCAAGGTCA
TCGTGATGCTGAGAAGTTTCGTTGATAACCTGTCCATCTCTAGTTTCAACCGTCTTAATC
